>Addgene plasmid #214329 | pET28a_Caspase-11_rat_catalytic domain | addgene full sequence | sequence record 423183 | Addgene NGS Result
ATCCGGATATAGTTCCTCCTTTCAGCAAAAAACCCCTCAAGACCCGTTTAGAGGCCCCAAGGGGTTATGC
TAGTTATTGCTCAGCGGTGGCAGCAGCCAACTCAGCTTCCTTTCGGGCTTTGTTAGCAGCCGGATCTCAG
TGGTGGTGGTGGTGGTGCTCGAGTGCGGCCGCAAGCTTGTCGACGGAGCTCGAATTCTCAATTGCCAGGA
AAGAGGTAGAAATATCTTGTCAAGGTTGCCCGATCAATGGTGGGCATCTGGGAATTAATACTTGCCTTTT
CAAATGATTGTTGCACCTTCAGAAATATATCAAATAGATGACAAGAGCAGGCATGTATCCGGAAGCAGGA
AATGAGTTTGGAGATGAAGTAAGAGCCTCTTGTTTTGTCTCTGTAGGACAAGTGGTGTGGTGTTGTAGAG
TAGAGGGCAATGAAGTCCTTCTCCACATGGCTCATGCGGACAGCATCAGCTTCCATATTCCTAGGTAGAT
CTACAGCTCTGTAGGAGTGGGCTCCTGAAGACTCTCTGATCCACACTTCCCCAGGGTTTCCACCTCTGCA
GGCCTGCACAATGATGACTTTGGGTTTGTCTCGTAGACCTGGACAGTGACAATTGTTAAATATCTGATAG
ATAGTATCATATAATAGCACATCTGGAGTTGCTTCACTGTGCATTGTTCCACAAAGGCCCTGCAATGTGC
CATGAGACATTAACACCAGGAATGTGCTGTCTGATGTTTGGTGCTCTGAGAGTGCAGCAAAGTCTTTCAT
TTCTGATTCCATGCCCTCAGCCGTAAGCTCCTCTTTCACCACCACATCATAGCCCAACTCTTCAAGAAGG
CCTTTCATGCCACTAATGTCAATGTTAGCCCCATATCTCAGGGAGAGATGTTTGAACTCTGTATTGCATA
TGATAAGAGCCTTTCGAGTACGGCCATTGGTCTCCTTTATTGGGTAAATTTCTTGCTTCTTTTCTCTGCA
CAGCCTTGTGAACTCCTCGGAGGAACAAAGCTTGAGAGTGTCGGATCCGCCCTGAAAATACAGGTTTTCC
ATATGGCTGCCGCGCGGCACCAGGCCGCTGCTGTGATGATGATGATGATGGCTGCTGCCCATGGTATATC
TCCTTCTTAAAGTTAAACAAAATTATTTCTAGAGGGGAATTGTTATCCGCTCACAATTCCCCTATAGTGA
GTCGTATTAATTTCGCGGGATCGAGATCTCGATCCTCTACGCCGGACGCATCGTGGCCGGCATCACCGGC
GCCACAGGTGCGGTTGCTGGCGCCTATATCGCCGACATCACCGATGGGGAAGATCGGGCTCGCCACTTCG
GGCTCATGAGCGCTTGTTTCGGCGTGGGTATGGTGGCAGGCCCCGTGGCCGGGGGACTGTTGGGCGCCAT
CTCCTTGCATGCACCATTCCTTGCGGCGGCGGTGCTCAACGGCCTCAACCTACTACTGGGCTGCTTCCTA
ATGCAGGAGTCGCATAAGGGAGAGCGTCGAGATCCCGGACACCATCGAATGGCGCAAAACCTTTCGCGGT
ATGGCATGATAGCGCCCGGAAGAGAGTCAATTCAGGGTGGTGAATGTGAAACCAGTAACGTTATACGATG
TCGCAGAGTATGCCGGTGTCTCTTATCAGACCGTTTCCCGCGTGGTGAACCAGGCCAGCCACGTTTCTGC
GAAAACGCGGGAAAAAGTGGAAGCGGCGATGGCGGAGCTGAATTACATTCCCAACCGCGTGGCACAACAA
CTGGCGGGCAAACAGTCGTTGCTGATTGGCGTTGCCACCTCCAGTCTGGCCCTGCACGCGCCGTCGCAAA
TTGTCGCGGCGATTAAATCTCGCGCCGATCAACTGGGTGCCAGCGTGGTGGTGTCGATGGTAGAACGAAG
CGGCGTCGAAGCCTGTAAAGCGGCGGTGCACAATCTTCTCGCGCAACGCGTCAGTGGGCTGATCATTAAC
TATCCGCTGGATGACCAGGATGCCATTGCTGTGGAAGCTGCCTGCACTAATGTTCCGGCGTTATTTCTTG
ATGTCTCTGACCAGACACCCATCAACAGTATTATTTTCTCCCATGAAGACGGTACGCGACTGGGCGTGGA
GCATCTGGTCGCATTGGGTCACCAGCAAATCGCGCTGTTAGCGGGCCCATTAAGTTCTGTCTCGGCGCGT
CTGCGTCTGGCTGGCTGGCATAAATATCTCACTCGCAATCAAATTCAGCCGATAGCGGAACGGGAAGGCG
ACTGGAGTGCCATGTCCGGTTTTCAACAAACCATGCAAATGCTGAATGAGGGCATCGTTCCCACTGCGAT
GCTGGTTGCCAACGATCAGATGGCGCTGGGCGCAATGCGCGCCATTACCGAGTCCGGGCTGCGCGTTGGT
GCGGATATCTCGGTAGTGGGATACGACGATACCGAAGACAGCTCATGTTATATCCCGCCGTTAACCACCA
TCAAACAGGATTTTCGCCTGCTGGGGCAAACCAGCGTGGACCGCTTGCTGCAACTCTCTCAGGGCCAGGC
GGTGAAGGGCAATCAGCTGTTGCCCGTCTCACTGGTGAAAAGAAAAACCACCCTGGCGCCCAATACGCAA
ACCGCCTCTCCCCGCGCGTTGGCCGATTCATTAATGCAGCTGGCACGACAGGTTTCCCGACTGGAAAGCG
GGCAGTGAGCGCAACGCAATTAATGTAAGTTAGCTCACTCATTAGGCACCGGGATCTCGACCGATGCCCT
TGAGAGCCTTCAACCCAGTCAGCTCCTTCCGGTGGGCGCGGGGCATGACTATCGTCGCCGCACTTATGAC
TGTCTTCTTTATCATGCAACTCGTAGGACAGGTGCCGGCAGCGCTCTGGGTCATTTTCGGCGAGGACCGC
TTTCGCTGGAGCGCGACGATGATCGGCCTGTCGCTTGCGGTATTCGGAATCTTGCACGCCCTCGCTCAAG
CCTTCGTCACTGGTCCCGCCACCAAACGTTTCGGCGAGAAGCAGGCCATTATCGCCGGCATGGCGGCCCC
ACGGGTGCGCATGATCGTGCTCCTGTCGTTGAGGACCCGGCTAGGCTGGCGGGGTTGCCTTACTGGTTAG
CAGAATGAATCACCGATACGCGAGCGAACGTGAAGCGACTGCTGCTGCAAAACGTCTGCGACCTGAGCAA
CAACATGAATGGTCTTCGGTTTCCGTGTTTCGTAAAGTCTGGAAACGCGGAAGTCAGCGCCCTGCACCAT
TATGTTCCGGATCTGCATCGCAGGATGCTGCTGGCTACCCTGTGGAACACCTACATCTGTATTAACGAAG
CGCTGGCATTGACCCTGAGTGATTTTTCTCTGGTCCCGCCGCATCCATACCGCCAGTTGTTTACCCTCAC
AACGTTCCAGTAACCGGGCATGTTCATCATCAGTAACCCGTATCGTGAGCATCCTCTCTCGTTTCATCGG
TATCATTACCCCCATGAACAGAAATCCCCCTTACACGGAGGCATCAGTGACCAAACAGGAAAAAACCGCC
CTTAACATGGCCCGCTTTATCAGAAGCCAGACATTAACGCTTCTGGAGAAACTCAACGAGCTGGACGCGG
ATGAACAGGCAGACATCTGTGAATCGCTTCACGACCACGCTGATGAGCTTTACCGCAGCTGCCTCGCGCG
TTTCGGTGATGACGGTGAAAACCTCTGACACATGCAGCTCCCGGAGACGGTCACAGCTTGTCTGTAAGCG
GATGCCGGGAGCAGACAAGCCCGTCAGGGCGCGTCAGCGGGTGTTGGCGGGTGTCGGGGCGCAGCCATGA
CCCAGTCACGTAGCGATAGCGGAGTGTATACTGGCTTAACTATGCGGCATCAGAGCAGATTGTACTGAGA
GTGCACCATTGCGGTGTGAAATACCGCACAGATGCGTAAGGAGAAAATACCGCATCAGGCGCTCTTCCGC
TTCCTCGCTCACTGACTCGCTGCGCTCGGTCGTTCGGCTGCGGCGAGCGGTATCAGCTCACTCAAAGGCG
GTAATACGGTTATCCACAGAATCAGGGGATAACGCAGGAAAGAACATGTGAGCAAAAGGCCAGCAAAAGG
CCAGGAACCGTAAAAAGGCCGCGTTGCTGGCGTTTTTCCATAGGCTCCGCCCCCCTGACGAGCATCACAA
AAATCGACGCTCAAGTCAGAGGTGGCGAAACCCGACAGGACTATAAAGATACCAGGCGTTTCCCCCTGGA
AGCTCCCTCGTGCGCTCTCCTGTTCCGACCCTGCCGCTTACCGGATACCTGTCCGCCTTTCTCCCTTCGG
GAAGCGTGGCGCTTTCTCATAGCTCACGCTGTAGGTATCTCAGTTCGGTGTAGGTCGTTCGCTCCAAGCT
GGGCTGTGTGCACGAACCCCCCGTTCAGCCCGACCGCTGCGCCTTATCCGGTAACTATCGTCTTGAGTCC
AACCCGGTAAGACACGACTTATCGCCACTGGCAGCAGCCACTGGTAACAGGATTAGCAGAGCGAGGTATG
TAGGCGGTGCTACAGAGTTCTTGAAGTGGTGGCCTAACTACGGCTACACTAGAAGGACAGTATTTGGTAT
CTGCGCTCTGCTGAAGCCAGTTACCTTCGGAAAAAGAGTTGGTAGCTCTTGATCCGGCAAACAAACCACC
GCTGGTAGCGGTGGTTTTTTTGTTTGCAAGCAGCAGATTACGCGCAGAAAAAAAGGATCTCAAGAAGATC
CTTTGATCTTTTCTACGGGGTCTGACGCTCAGTGGAACGAAAACTCACGTTAAGGGATTTTGGTCATGAA
CAATAAAACTGTCTGCTTACATAAACAGTAATACAAGGGGTGTTATGAGCCATATTCAACGGGAAACGTC
TTGCTCTAGGCCGCGATTAAATTCCAACATGGATGCTGATTTATATGGGTATAAATGGGCTCGCGATAAT
GTCGGGCAATCAGGTGCGACAATCTATCGATTGTATGGGAAGCCCGATGCGCCAGAGTTGTTTCTGAAAC
ATGGCAAAGGTAGCGTTGCCAATGATGTTACAGATGAGATGGTCAGACTAAACTGGCTGACGGAATTTAT
GCCTCTTCCGACCATCAAGCATTTTATCCGTACTCCTGATGATGCATGGTTACTCACCACTGCGATCCCC
GGGAAAACAGCATTCCAGGTATTAGAAGAATATCCTGATTCAGGTGAAAATATTGTTGATGCGCTGGCAG
TGTTCCTGCGCCGGTTGCATTCGATTCCTGTTTGTAATTGTCCTTTTAACAGCGATCGCGTATTTCGTCT
CGCTCAGGCGCAATCACGAATGAATAACGGTTTGGTTGATGCGAGTGATTTTGATGACGAGCGTAATGGC
TGGCCTGTTGAACAAGTCTGGAAAGAAATGCATAAACTTTTGCCATTCTCACCGGATTCAGTCGTCACTC
ATGGTGATTTCTCACTTGATAACCTTATTTTTGACGAGGGGAAATTAATAGGTTGTATTGATGTTGGACG
AGTCGGAATCGCAGACCGATACCAGGATCTTGCCATCCTATGGAACTGCCTCGGTGAGTTTTCTCCTTCA
TTACAGAAACGGCTTTTTCAAAAATATGGTATTGATAATCCTGATATGAATAAATTGCAGTTTCATTTGA
TGCTCGATGAGTTTTTCTAAGAATTAATTCATGAGCGGATACATATTTGAATGTATTTAGAAAAATAAAC
AAATAGGGGTTCCGCGCACATTTCCCCGAAAAGTGCCACCTAAATTGTAAGCGTTAATATTTTGTTAAAA
TTCGCGTTAAATTTTTGTTAAATCAGCTCATTTTTTAACCAATAGGCCGAAATCGGCAAAATCCCTTATA
AATCAAAAGAATAGACCGAGATAGGGT
[37 nt withheld, positions 5838-5874]
AAAGAACGTGGACTCCAACGTCAAAGG
[49 nt withheld, positions 5902-5950]
T
[91 nt withheld, positions 5952-6042]
G
[124 nt withheld, positions 6044-6167]
CCCATTCGCCA
Features (pLannotate 1.2.2; 22 found; start..end, strand, type, name):
     26..73      -  terminator     T7 terminator: transcription terminator for bacteriophage T7 RNA polymerase
     81..130     -  CDS            SET1 (fragment): solubility-enhancement tag derived from T7 phage gene 10B
    140..157     -  CDS            9xHis (fragment): 9xHis affinity tag
    201..1022    -  CDS            Casp4 (fragment): CASP4_MOUSE - Also known as Casp11 From Mus musculus (Mouse).
   1029..1049    -  CDS            TEV site: tobacco etch virus (TEV) protease recognition and cleavage site
   1056..1073    -  CDS            thrombin site: thrombin recognition and cleavage site
   1084..1100    -  CDS            capTEV™ (fragment): composite tag for in vivo biotinylation, TEV protease cleavage, and 6xHis tagging
   1119..1141    -  RBS            RBS: efficient ribosome binding site from bacteriophage T7 gene 10 (Olins and Rangwala, 1989)
   1156..1180    -  protein_bind   lac operator: The lac repressor binds to the lac operator to inhibit transcription in E. coli. This inhibition can be relieved by adding lactose or isopropyl-β-D-thiogalactopyranoside (IPTG). lac repressor encoded by lacI
   1181..1199    -  promoter       T7 promoter: promoter for bacteriophage T7 RNA polymerase
   1221..1500    +  CDS            TcR (fragment): tetracycline efflux protein; tet; confers resistance to tetracycline
   1508..1585    +  promoter       lacI promoter: lacI
   1586..2668    +  CDS            lacI: lac repressor; lacI; The lac repressor binds to the lac operator to inhibit transcription in E. coli. This inhibition can be relieved by adding lactose or isopropyl-β-D-thiogalactopyranoside (IPTG).
   2681..2702    +  protein_bind   CAP binding site: CAP binding activates transcription in the presence of cAMP. E. coli catabolite activator protein
   2717..3008    +  CDS            TcR (fragment): tetracycline efflux protein; tet; confers resistance to tetracycline
   3080..3460    -  CDS            YPB1_ECOLX: Protein predicted: Swiss-Prot protein existence level 4. From Escherichia coli.
   3477..3668    +  CDS            rop: Rop protein, which maintains plasmids at low copy number; rop
   3770..3909    +  misc_feature   bom: basis of mobility region from pBR322
   4095..4683    -  rep_origin     ori: high-copy-number ColE1/pMB1/pBR322/pUC origin of replication
   4805..5620    +  CDS            KanR: aminoglycoside phosphotransferase; aph(3')-Ia; confers resistance to kanamycin in bacteria or G418 (Geneticin®) in eukaryotes
   5629..5686    -  promoter       AmpR promoter (fragment): bla
   5739..6167    -  rep_origin     f1 ori (sequence partly withheld): f1 bacteriophage origin of replication; arrow indicates direction of (+) strand synthesis
