[The description below was written by a language model from this plasmid's Addgene catalogue record and pLannotate feature annotations shown in this document.]
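Description:
pET28a_Caspase-11_rat_catalytic domain is a bacterial expression plasmid built on the pET28a backbone for overproducing the enzymatic domain of rat caspase-11 (Casp4, Rattus norvegicus) in E. coli. It is propagated through a ColE1/pBR322-type origin and selected with kanamycin via the aph(3')-Ia resistance gene. The catalogue lists it as high copy, although the feature table shows that the backbone retains the rop gene and the bom region, elements inherited from pBR322 that normally moderate copy number. An f1 origin is also present, along with short tetracycline-resistance gene fragments that are non-functional backbone remnants.

The insert was placed between BamHI and EcoRI sites, both preserved, downstream of a T7 promoter with an adjacent lac operator and the T7 gene 10 ribosome binding site. A plasmid-borne lacI gene supplies repressor, so transcription depends on T7 RNA polymerase from the host and is induced with IPTG. A T7 terminator closes the unit. The roughly 820 bp caspase coding segment was matched by the automated annotation to the mouse Casp4 homologue, but the catalogue identifies it as rat. At the N-terminus the protein carries a His tag followed by the vector's thrombin site and a TEV protease site, allowing metal-affinity purification and subsequent tag removal. The annotation also detects the vector's His-tag sequence downstream of the insert; whether it is translated depends on a stop codon, which the record does not state. The stated purpose is protein overexpression in bacteria, and the associated publication concerns structural analysis of cytokine cleavage by inflammatory caspases.
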