Addgene plasmid #214329: pET28a_Caspase-11_rat_catalytic domain
Purpose: Protein overexpression in bacteria
Depositing lab: Jonathan Kagan. Depositing organization: Boston Children's Hospital. Publication: Structural insights into cytokine cleavage by inflammatory caspase-4. Devant P, Dong Y, Mintseris J, Ma W, Gygi SP, Wu H, Kagan JC. Nature. 2023 Dec;624(7991):451-459. doi: 10.1038/s41586-023-06751-9. Epub 2023 Nov 22. PubMed 37993712.
Backbone
  Vector backbone: pET28a
  Backbone size w/o insert (bp): 5400
  Vector type: Bacterial Expression
Growth in bacteria
  Bacterial resistance: Kanamycin, 50 μg/mL
  Growth temperature: 37°C
  Growth strain: DH5alpha
  Copy number: High Copy
Gene/Insert
  Gene/Insert name: CASP4 (alt name: Caspase-11 enzymatic domain)
  Species: R. norvegicus (rat)
  Entrez Gene: Casp4 (a.k.a. Casp11, MGC124949)
  Promoter: T7
  Tag / fusion protein: His-TEV (N terminal on insert)
  Cloning method: Restriction Enzyme; 5′ cloning site BamHI (not destroyed); 3′ cloning site EcoRI (not destroyed)
  Sequencing primers: 5′ T7-fwd; 3′ T7-term
Terms and licenses: Academic/Nonprofit Terms; Industry Terms: Not Available to Industry
How to cite: pET28a_Caspase-11_rat_catalytic domain was a gift from Jonathan Kagan (Addgene plasmid # 214329 ; http://n2t.net/addgene:214329 ; RRID:Addgene_214329)
