>Addgene plasmid #214329 | pET28a_Caspase-11_rat_catalytic domain | depositor partial sequence | sequence record 418080 | insert
ATGGGCAGCAGCCATCATCATCATCATCACAGCAGCGGCCTGGTGCCGCGCGGCAGCCATATGGAAAACC
TGTATTTTCAGGGCGGATCCGACACTCTCAAGCTTTGTTCCTCCGAGGAGTTCACAAGGCTGTGCAGAGA
AAAGAAGCAAGAAATTTACCCAATAAAGGAGACCAATGGCCGTACTCGAAAGGCTCTTATCATATGCAAT
ACAGAGTTCAAACATCTCTCCCTGAGATATGGGGCTAACATTGACATTAGTGGCATGAAAGGCCTTCTTG
AAGAGTTGGGCTATGATGTGGTGGTGAAAGAGGAGCTTACGGCTGAGGGCATGGAATCAGAAATGAAAGA
CTTTGCTGCACTCTCAGAGCACCAAACATCAGACAGCACATTCCTGGTGTTAATGTCTCATGGCACATTG
CAGGGCCTTTGTGGAACAATGCACAGTGAAGCAACTCCAGATGTGCTATTATATGATACTATCTATCAGA
TATTTAACAATTGTCACTGTCCAGGTCTACGAGACAAACCCAAAGTCATCATTGTGCAGGCCTGCAGAGG
TGGAAACCCTGGGGAAGTGTGGATCAGAGAGTCTTCAGGAGCCCACTCCTACAGAGCTGTAGATCTACCT
AGGAATATGGAAGCTGATGCTGTCCGCATGAGCCATGTGGAGAAGGACTTCATTGCCCTCTACTCTACAA
CACCACACCACTTGTCCTACAGAGACAAAACAAGAGGCTCTTACTTCATCTCCAAACTCATTTCCTGCTT
CCGGATACATGCCTGCTCTTGTCATCTATTTGATATATTTCTGAAGGTGCAACAATCATTTGAAAAGGCA
AGTATTAATTCCCAGATGCCCACCATTGATCGGGCAACCTTGACAAGATATTTCTACCTCTTTCCTGGCA
ATTGAGAATTC
